Addgene plasmid #206237: pf hPGK mc2 IRES puro
Purpose: (Empty Backbone) For expressing cloned exons as circular RNA.
Depositing lab: Simon Conn & Brett Stringer. Depositing organization: Flinders University. Publication: Versatile toolkit for highly-efficient and scarless overexpression of circular RNAs. Stringer BW, Gabryelska M, Marri S, Clark L, Lin H, Gantley L, Liu R, Wilusz JE, Conn VM, Conn SJ. bioRxiv. 2023 Nov 22:2023.11.21.568171. doi: 10.1101/2023.11.21.568171. Preprint. PubMed 38045421.
Backbone
  Vector backbone: pF CAG IRES puro
  Vector type: Mammalian Expression, Lentiviral, Synthetic Biology
  Selectable markers: Puromycin
Growth in bacteria
  Bacterial resistance: Ampicillin, 100 μg/mL
  Growth temperature: 37°C
  Growth strain: NEB Stable
  Copy number: High Copy
Gene/Insert
  Gene/Insert name: None
Terms and licenses: Academic/Nonprofit Terms; Industry Terms: Not Available to Industry
Depositor comments: ZKSCAN1 intron 1 (partial) & ZKSCAN1 intron 3 (partial) separated by a pair of BsmBI restriction sites. 5' Cloning Site: BamHI (not destroyed), 3' Cloning Site: XbaI (not destroyed). The mc2 and pF mc2 series of plasmids were designed and created by Dr Brett Stringer in the laboratory of Prof Simon Conn. They are based on the original circRNA mini vector design of Liang & Wilusz, 2014. The pair of BsmBI restriction sites is the cloning site for DNA specifying the RNA sequence to be circularised. This plasmid was created by replacing the CAG enhancer/promoter of pF CAG mc2 IRES puro with the hPGK promoter from Addgene plasmid ID 96923. Please visit https://doi.org/10.1101/2023.11.21.568171 for bioRxiv preprint.
How to cite: pf hPGK mc2 IRES puro was a gift from Simon Conn & Brett Stringer (Addgene plasmid # 206237 ; http://n2t.net/addgene:206237 ; RRID:Addgene_206237)
