[The description below was written by a language model from this plasmid's Addgene catalogue record and pLannotate feature annotations shown in this document.]
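Description:
pf hPGK mc2 IRES puro is an empty lentiviral backbone for mammalian expression, designed to produce circular RNAs from cloned exons. It derives from pF CAG IRES puro by way of pF CAG mc2 IRES puro, whose CAG enhancer/promoter was replaced with the human PGK promoter. In bacteria it is maintained at high copy from a ColE1/pUC-type origin under ampicillin selection. An f1 origin is also annotated. The viral portion has a third-generation layout: a CMV enhancer/promoter fused to a truncated HIV-1 5' LTR drives genomic RNA synthesis in packaging cells. This is followed by the Ψ packaging signal with a gag fragment, the RRE for Rev-dependent nuclear export, and the cPPT/CTS. A WPRE, a truncated 3' LTR and a bGH polyadenylation signal close the unit.

The payload lies between the hPGK promoter and an EMCV IRES. According to the depositor, this mc2 cassette consists of partial ZKSCAN1 intron 1 and partial intron 3 sequences separated by a pair of BsmBI sites, with BamHI and XbaI flanking the cassette. The automated feature table does not annotate these introns, and the few short fragment hits it reports in this interval are probably incidental matches. DNA encoding the sequence to be circularised is inserted at the BsmBI sites, and the flanking intronic sequences promote back-splicing, following an earlier circRNA mini-vector design. The publication title describes the overexpression as scarless. The downstream IRES allows translation of puromycin N-acetyltransferase from the same transcript, so transfected or transduced cells can be selected with puromycin. Outside the LTRs, the backbone also carries an SV40/EM7-driven bleomycin/Zeocin resistance cassette, which the catalogue entry does not list as a marker.
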