Features (pLannotate 1.2.2; 34 found; start..end, strand, type, name):
      1..380     +  enhancer       CMV enhancer: human cytomegalovirus immediate early enhancer
    381..580     +  promoter       CMV promoter: human cytomegalovirus (CMV) immediate early promoter
    598..778     +  LTR            5' LTR (truncated): truncated 5' long terminal repeat (LTR) from HIV-1
    825..950     +  misc_feature   HIV-1 Ψ: packaging signal of human immunodeficiency virus type 1
    934..1297    +  CDS            HIV-1 gag (fragment): gag protein from human immunodeficiency virus 1; gag
   1443..1676    +  misc_feature   RRE: The Rev response element (RRE) of HIV-1 allows for Rev-dependent mRNA export from the nucleus to the cytoplasm.
   2053..2153    +  CDS            Rev (fragment): human immunodeficiency virus 1 (HIV-1) Rev protein; rev; enhances nuclear export of unspliced and incompletely spliced viral mRNAs
   2203..2320    +  misc_feature   cPPT/CTS: central polypurine tract and central termination sequence of HIV-1
   2423..2923    +  promoter       hPGK promoter: human phosphoglycerate kinase 1 promoter
   3106..3122    -  CDS            GFP11x7 (fragment): seven tandem copies of the 11th β-strand of superfolder GFP each GFP11 associates with GFP(1-10), consisting of the first 10 β-strands, to reconstitute fluorescent GFP (Kamiyama et al., 2016)
   3144..3162    -  promoter       SP6 promoter: promoter for bacteriophage SP6 RNA polymerase
   3188..3224    +  polyA_signal   bGH poly(A) signal (fragment): bovine growth hormone polyadenylation signal
   3226..3810    +  misc_feature   IRES2: internal ribosome entry site (IRES) of the encephalomyocarditis virus (EMCV)
   3823..4422    +  CDS            PuroR (fragment): puromycin N-acetyltransferase; pac from Streptomyces; confers resistance to puromycin
   4441..4465    +  misc_feature   MCS (fragment): pBluescript multiple cloning site
   4465..5053    +  misc_feature   WPRE: woodchuck hepatitis virus posttranscriptional regulatory element
   4990..5571    +  CDS            nef (fragment): NEF_HV1H2 - Experimental evidence at protein level: Swiss-Prot protein existence level 1. Extracellular Nef protein targets CD4(+) T-lymphocytes for apoptosis by interacting with CXCR4 surface receptors. From Human immunodeficiency virus type 1 group M subtype B (isolate HXB2) (HIV-1).
   5578..5758    +  LTR            5' LTR (truncated): truncated 5' long terminal repeat (LTR) from HIV-1
   5790..6014    +  polyA_signal   bGH poly(A) signal: bovine growth hormone polyadenylation signal
   6018..6039    +  promoter       SV40 promoter (fragment): SV40 enhancer and early promoter
   6060..6488    +  rep_origin     f1 ori (sequence partly withheld): f1 bacteriophage origin of replication; arrow indicates direction of (+) strand synthesis
   6502..6831    +  promoter       SV40 promoter: SV40 enhancer and early promoter
   6879..6926    +  promoter       EM7 promoter: synthetic bacterial promoter&nbsp
   6945..7319    +  CDS            BleoR: antibiotic-binding protein; Sh ble from Streptoalloteichus hindustanus; confers resistance to bleomycin, phleomycin, and Zeocin™
   7329..7454    +  CDS            ble (fragment): BLE_KLEPN - Experimental evidence at protein level: Swiss-Prot protein existence level 1. Binding protein with a strong affinity to the bleomycin family of antibiotics. Binds to CL990; an antimitotic-antibiotic compound. From Klebsiella pneumoniae.
   7449..7570    +  polyA_signal   SV40 poly(A) signal: SV40 polyadenylation signal
   7643..7659    -  protein_bind   lac operator: The lac repressor binds to the lac operator to inhibit transcription in E. coli. This inhibition can be relieved by adding lactose or isopropyl-β-D-thiogalactopyranoside (IPTG). lac repressor encoded by lacI
   7667..7697    -  promoter       lac promoter: promoter for the E. coli lac operon
   7712..7733    -  protein_bind   CAP binding site: CAP binding activates transcription in the presence of cAMP. E. coli catabolite activator protein
   7746..7838    -  CDS            lacI (fragment): lac repressor; lacI; The lac repressor binds to the lac operator to inhibit transcription in E. coli. This inhibition can be relieved by adding lactose or isopropyl-β-D-thiogalactopyranoside (IPTG).
   8021..8609    -  rep_origin     ori: high-copy-number ColE1/pMB1/pBR322/pUC origin of replication
   8780..9640    -  CDS            AmpR: β-lactamase; bla; confers resistance to ampicillin, carbenicillin, and related antibiotics
   9641..9745    -  promoter       AmpR promoter: bla
   9804..9856    -  misc_feature   bom (fragment): basis of mobility region from pBR322
>Addgene plasmid #206237 | pf hPGK mc2 IRES puro | addgene full sequence | sequence record 406241 | Addgene NGS Result
GACATTGATTATTGACTAGTTATTAATAGTAATCAATTACGGGGTCATTAGTTCATAGCCCATATATGGA
GTTCCGCGTTACATAACTTACGGTAAATGGCCCGCCTGGCTGACCGCCCAACGACCCCCGCCCATTGACG
TCAATAATGACGTATGTTCCCATAGTAACGCCAATAGGGACTTTCCATTGACGTCAATGGGTGGAGTATT
TACGGTAAACTGCCCACTTGGCAGTACATCAAGTGTATCATATGCCAAGTACGCCCCCTATTGACGTCAA
TGACGGTAAATGGCCCGCCTGGCATTATGCCCAGTACATGACCTTATGGGACTTTCCTACTTGGCAGTAC
ATCTACGTATTAGTCATCGCTATTACCATGGTGATGCGGTTTTGGCAGTACATCAATGGGCGTGGATAGC
GGTTTGACTCACGGGGATTTCCAAGTCTCCACCCCATTGACGTCAATGGGAGTTTGTTTTGGCACCAAAA
TCAACGGGACTTTCCAAAATGTCGTAACAACTCCGCCCCATTGACGCAAATGGGCGGTAGGCGTGTACGG
TGGGAGGTCTATATAAGCAGCGCGTTTTGCCTGTACTGGGTCTCTCTGGTTAGACCAGATCTGAGCCTGG
GAGCTCTCTGGCTAACTAGGGAACCCACTGCTTAAGCCTCAATAAAGCTTGCCTTGAGTGCTTCAAGTAG
TGTGTGCCCGTCTGTTGTGTGACTCTGGTAACTAGAGATCCCTCAGACCCTTTTAGTCAGTGTGGAAAAT
CTCTAGCAGTGGCGCCCGAACAGGGACTTGAAAGCGAAAGGGAAACCAGAGGAGCTCTCTCGACGCAGGA
CTCGGCTTGCTGAAGCGCGCACGGCAAGAGGCGAGGGGCGGCGACTGGTGAGTACGCCAAAAATTTTGAC
TAGCGGAGGCTAGAAGGAGAGAGATGGGTGCGAGAGCGTCAGTATTAAGCGGGGGAGAATTAGATCGCGA
TGGGAAAAAATTCGGTTAAGGCCAGGGGGAAAGAAAAAATATAAATTAAAACATATAGTATGGGCAAGCA
GGGAGCTAGAACGATTCGCAGTTAATCCTGGCCTGTTAGAAACATCAGAAGGCTGTAGACAAATACTGGG
ACAGCTACAACCATCCCTTCAGACAGGATCAGAAGAACTTAGATCATTATATAATACAGTAGCAACCCTC
TATTGTGTGCATCAAAGGATAGAGATAAAAGACACCAAGGAAGCTTTAGACAAGATAGAGGAAGAGCAAA
ACAAAAGTAAGACCACCGCACAGCAAGCGGCCGCTGATCTTCAGACCTGGAGGAGGAGATATGAGGGACA
ATTGGAGAAGTGAATTATATAAATATAAAGTAGTAAAAATTGAACCATTAGGAGTAGCACCCACCAAGGC
AAAGAGAAGAGTGGTGCAGAGAGAAAAAAGAGCAGTGGGAATAGGAGCTTTGTTCCTTGGGTTCTTGGGA
GCAGCAGGAAGCACTATGGGCGCAGCGTCAATGACGCTGACGGTACAGGCCAGACAATTATTGTCTGGTA
TAGTGCAGCAGCAGAACAATTTGCTGAGGGCTATTGAGGCGCAACAGCATCTGTTGCAACTCACAGTCTG
GGGCATCAAGCAGCTCCAGGCAAGAATCCTGGCTGTGGAAAGATACCTAAAGGATCAACAGCTCCTGGGG
ATTTGGGGTTGCTCTGGAAAACTCATTTGCACCACTGCTGTGCCTTGGAATGCTAGTTGGAGTAATAAAT
CTCTGGAACAGATTTGGAATCACACGACCTGGATGGAGTGGGACAGAGAAATTAACAATTACACAAGCTT
AATACACTCCTTAATTGAAGAATCGCAAAACCAGCAAGAAAAGAATGAACAAGAATTATTGGAATTAGAT
AAATGGGCAAGTTTGTGGAATTGGTTTAACATAACAAATTGGCTGTGGTATATAAAATTATTCATAATGA
TAGTAGGAGGCTTGGTAGGTTTAAGAATAGTTTTTGCTGTACTTTCTATAGTGAATAGAGTTAGGCAGGG
ATATTCACCATTATCGTTTCAGACCCACCTCCCAACCCCGAGGGGACCCGACAGGCCCGAAGGAATAGAA
GAAGAAGGTGGAGAGAGAGACAGAGACAGATCCATTCGATTAGTGAACGGATCGGCACTGCGTGCGCCAA
TTCTGCAGACAAATGGCAGTATTCATCCACAATTTTAAAAGAAAAGGGGGGATTGGGGGGTACAGTGCAG
GGGAAAGAATAGTAGACATAATAGCAACAGACATACAAACTAAAGAATTACAAAAACAAATTACAAAAAT
TCAAAATTTTCGGGTTTATTACAGGGACAGCAGAGATCCAGTTTGGTTAATTAACGGGTTTATTACAGGG
ACAGCAGAGATCCACTTTGGCGCCGGCTCGAGGGGGCCCGGGTTGCGCCTTTTCCAAGGCAGCCCTGGGT
TTGCGCAGGGACGCGGCTGCTCTGGGCGTGGTTCCGGGAAACGCAGCGGCGCCGACCCTGGGTCTCGCAC
ATTCTTCACGTCCGTTCGCAGCGTCACCCGGATCTTCGCCGCTACCCTTGTGGGCCCCCCGGCGACGCTT
CCTGCTCCGCCCCTAAGTCGGGAAGGTTCCTTGCGGTTCGCGGCGTGCCGGACGTGACAAACGGAAGCCG
CACGTCTTACTAGTACCCTCGCAGACGGACAGCGCCAGGGAGCAATGGCAGCGCGCCGACCGCGATGGGC
TGTGGCCAATAGCGGCTGCTCAGCAGGGCGCGCCGAGAGCAGCGGCCGGGAAGGGGCGGTGCGGGAGGCG
GGGTGTGGGGCGGTAGTGTGGGCCCTGTTCCTGCCCGCGCGGTGTTCCGCATTCTGCAAGCCTCCGGAGC
GCACGTCGGCAGTCGGCTCCCTCGTTGACCGAATCACCGACCTCTCTCCCCAGGGGGATCCACTAGTCCA
GTGTGGTGGAATTCAAAGTGCTGAGATTACAGGCGTGAGCCACCACCCCCGGCCCACTTTTTGTAAAGGT
ACGTACTAATGACTTTTTTTTTATACTTCAGGGAGACGGTTGTGTACGTCTCGGTAAGAAGCAAGGAAAA
GAATTAGGCTCGGCACGGTAGCTCACACCTGTAATCCCAGCACTCGAGTCTAGAGGGCCCTATTCTATAG
TGTCACCTAAATGCTAGAGCTCGCTGATCAGCCTCGACTGTGCCTTCTAGTTGCCAGCCATCTGTTGTTT
GCCCGCCCCTCTCCCTCCCCCCCCCCTAACGTTACTGGCCGAAGCCGCTTGGAATAAGGCCGGTGTGCGT
TTGTCTATATGTTATTTTCCACCATATTGCCGTCTTTTGGCAATGTGAGGGCCCGGAAACCTGGCCCTGT
CTTCTTGACGAGCATTCCTAGGGGTCTTTCCCCTCTCGCCAAAGGAATGCAAGGTCTGTTGAATGTCGTG
AAGGAAGCAGTTCCTCTGGAAGCTTCTTGAAGACAAACAACGTCTGTAGCGACCCTTTGCAGGCAGCGGA
ACCCCCCACCTGGCGACAGGTGCCTCTGCGGCCAAAAGCCACGTGTATAAGATACACCTGCAAAGGCGGC
ACAACCCCAGTGCCACGTTGTGAGTTGGATAGTTGTGGAAAGAGTCAAATGGCTCTCCTCAAGCGTATTC
AACAAGGGGCTGAAGGATGCCCAGAAGGTACCCCATTGTATGGGATCTGATCTGGGGCCTCGGTACACAT
GCTTTACATGTGTTTAGTCGAGGTTAAAAAAACGTCTAGGCCCCCCGAACCACGGGGACGTGGTTTTCCT
TTGAAAAACACGATGATAATATGGCCACAAACCGGTGCCACCATGACCGAGTACAAGCCCACGGTGCGCC
TCGCCACCCGCGACGACGTCCCCAGGGCCGTACGCACCCTCGCCGCCGCGTTCGCCGACTACCCCGCCAC
GCGCCACACCGTCGATCCGGACCGCCACATCGAGCGGGTCACCGAGCTGCAAGAACTCTTCCTCACGCGC
GTCGGGCTCGACATCGGCAAGGTGTGGGTCGCGGACGACGGCGCCGCGGTGGCGGTCTGGACCACGCCGG
AGAGCGTCGAAGCGGGGGCGGTGTTCGCCGAGATCGGCCCGCGCATGGCCGAGTTGAGCGGTTCCCGGCT
GGCCGCGCAGCAACAGATGGAAGGCCTCCTGGCGCCGCACCGGCCCAAGGAGCCCGCGTGGTTCCTGGCC
ACCGTCGGAGTCTCGCCCGACCACCAGGGCAAGGGTCTGGGCAGCGCCGTCGTGCTCCCCGGAGTGGAGG
CGGCCGAGCGCGCCGGGGTGCCCGCCTTCCTGGAGACCTCCGCGCCCCGCAACCTCCCCTTCTACGAGCG
GCTCGGCTTCACCGTCACCGCCGACGTCGAGGTGCCCGAAGGACCGCGCACCTGGTGCATGACCCGCAAG
CCCGGTGCCTGATTCGAAATGAGGCGCGCCGAATTCGATATCAAGCTTATCGATAATCAACCTCTGGATT
ACAAAATTTGTGAAAGATTGACTGGTATTCTTAACTATGTTGCTCCTTTTACGCTATGTGGATACGCTGC
TTTAATGCCTTTGTATCATGCTATTGCTTCCCGTATGGCTTTCATTTTCTCCTCCTTGTATAAATCCTGG
TTGCTGTCTCTTTATGAGGAGTTGTGGCCCGTTGTCAGGCAACGTGGCGTGGTGTGCACTGTGTTTGCTG
ACGCAACCCCCACTGGTTGGGGCATTGCCACCACCTGTCAGCTCCTTTCCGGGACTTTCGCTTTCCCCCT
CCCTATTGCCACGGCGGAACTCATCGCCGCCTGCCTTGCCCGCTGCTGGACAGGGGCTCGGCTGTTGGGC
ACTGACAATTCCGTGGTGTTGTCGGGGAAATCATCGTCCTTTCCTTGGCTGCTCGCCTGTGTTGCCACCT
GGATTCTGCGCGGGACGTCCTTCTGCTACGTCCCTTCGGCCCTCAATCCAGCGGACCTTCCTTCCCGCGG
CCTGCTGCCGGCTCTGCGGCCTCTTCCGCGTCTTCGCCTTCGCCCTCAGACGAGTCGGATCTCCCTTTGG
GCCGCCTCCCCGCATCGATACCGTCGACCTCGAGACCTAGAAAAACATGGAGCAATCACAAGTAGCAATA
CAGCAGCTACCAATGCTGATTGTGCCTGGCTAGAAGCACAAGAGGAGGAGGAGGTGGGTTTTCCAGTCAC
ACCTCAGGTACCTTTAAGACCAATGACTTACAAGGCAGCTGTAGATCTTAGCCACTTTTTAAAAGAAAAG
GGGGGACTGGAAGGGCTAATTCACTCCCAACGAAGACAAGATATCCTTGATCTGTGGATCTACCACACAC
AAGGCTACTTCCCTGATTGGCAGAACTACACACCAGGGCCAGGGATCAGATATCCACTGACCTTTGGATG
GTGCTACAAGCTAGTACCAGTTGAGCAAGAGAAGGTAGAAGAAGCCAATGAAGGAGAGAACACCCGCTTG
TTACACCCTGTGAGCCTGCATGGGATGGATGACCCGGAGAGAGAAGTATTAGAGTGGAGGTTTGACAGCC
GCCTAGCATTTCATCACATGGCCCGAGAGCTGCATCCGGACTGTACTGGGTCTCTCTGGTTAGACCAGAT
CTGAGCCTGGGAGCTCTCTGGCTAACTAGGGAACCCACTGCTTAAGCCTCAATAAAGCTTGCCTTGAGTG
CTTCAAGTAGTGTGTGCCCGTCTGTTGTGTGACTCTGGTAACTAGAGATCCCTCAGACCCTTTTAGTCAG
TGTGGAAAATCTCTAGCAGGGCCCGTTTAAACCCGCTGATCAGCCTCGACTGTGCCTTCTAGTTGCCAGC
CATCTGTTGTTTGCCCCTCCCCCGTGCCTTCCTTGACCCTGGAAGGTGCCACTCCCACTGTCCTTTCCTA
ATAAAATGAGGAAATTGCATCGCATTGTCTGAGTAGGTGTCATTCTATTCTGGGGGGTGGGGTGGGGCAG
GACAGCAAGGGGGAGGATTGGGAAGACAATAGCAGGCATGCTGGGGATGCGGTGGGCTCTATGGCTTCTG
AGGCGGAAAGAACCAGCTGGGGCTCTAGGGGGTATCCCC
[124 nt withheld, positions 6060-6183]
C
[91 nt withheld, positions 6185-6275]
A
[49 nt withheld, positions 6277-6325]
CCTTTGACGTTGGAGTCCACGTTCTTT
[37 nt withheld, positions 6353-6389]
ACCCTATCTCGGTCTATTCTTTTGATTTATAAGGGATTTTGCCGATTTCGGCCTATTGGTTAAAAAATGA
GCTGATTTAACAAAAATTTAACGCGAATTAATTCTGTGGAATGTGTGTCAGTTAGGGTGTGGAAAGTCCC
CAGGCTCCCCAGCAGGCAGAAGTATGCAAAGCATGCATCTCAATTAGTCAGCAACCAGGTGTGGAAAGTC
CCCAGGCTCCCCAGCAGGCAGAAGTATGCAAAGCATGCATCTCAATTAGTCAGCAACCATAGTCCCGCCC
CTAACTCCGCCCATCCCGCCCCTAACTCCGCCCAGTTCCGCCCATTCTCCGCCCCATGGCTGACTAATTT
TTTTTATTTATGCAGAGGCCGAGGCCGCCTCTGCCTCTGAGCTATTCCAGAAGTAGTGAGGAGGCTTTTT
TGGAGGCCTAGGCTTTTGCAAAAAGCTCCCGGGAGCTTGTATATCCATTTTCGGATCTGATCAGCACGTG
TTGACAATTAATCATCGGCATAGTATATCGGCATAGTATAATACGACAAGGTGAGGAACTAAACCATGGC
CAAGTTGACCAGTGCCGTTCCGGTGCTCACCGCGCGCGACGTCGCCGGAGCGGTCGAGTTCTGGACCGAC
CGGCTCGGGTTCTCCCGGGACTTCGTGGAGGACGACTTCGCCGGTGTGGTCCGGGACGACGTGACCCTGT
TCATCAGCGCGGTCCAGGACCAGGTGGTGCCGGACAACACCCTGGCCTGGGTGTGGGTGCGCGGCCTGGA
CGAGCTGTACGCCGAGTGGTCGGAGGTCGTGTCCACGAACTTCCGGGACGCCTCCGGGCCGGCCATGACC
GAGATCGGCGAGCAGCCGTGGGGGCGGGAGTTCGCCCTGCGCGACCCGGCCGGCAACTGCGTGCACTTCG
TGGCCGAGGAGCAGGACTGACACGTGCTACGAGATTTCGATTCCACCGCCGCCTTCTATGAAAGGTTGGG
CTTCGGAATCGTTTTCCGGGACGCCGGCTGGATGATCCTCCAGCGCGGGGATCTCATGCTGGAGTTCTTC
GCCCACCCCAACTTGTTTATTGCAGCTTATAATGGTTACAAATAAAGCAATAGCATCACAAATTTCACAA
ATAAAGCATTTTTTTCACTGCATTCTAGTTGTGGTTTGTCCAAACTCATCAATGTATCTTATCATGTCTG
TATACCGTCGACCTCTAGCTAGAGCTTGGCGTAATCATGGTCATAGCTGTTTCCTGTGTGAAATTGTTAT
CCGCTCACAATTCCACACAACATACGAGCCGGAAGCATAAAGTGTAAAGCCTGGGGTGCCTAATGAGTGA
GCTAACTCACATTAATTGCGTTGCGCTCACTGCCCGCTTTCCAGTCGGGAAACCTGTCGTGCCAGCTGCA
TTAATGAATCGGCCAACGCGCGGGGAGAGGCGGTTTGCGTATTGGGCGCTCTTCCGCTTCCTCGCTCACT
GACTCGCTGCGCTCGGTCGTTCGGCTGCGGCGAGCGGTATCAGCTCACTCAAAGGCGGTAATACGGTTAT
CCACAGAATCAGGGGATAACGCAGGAAAGAACATGTGAGCAAAAGGCCAGCAAAAGGCCAGGAACCGTAA
AAAGGCCGCGTTGCTGGCGTTTTTCCATAGGCTCCGCCCCCCTGACGAGCATCACAAAAATCGACGCTCA
AGTCAGAGGTGGCGAAACCCGACAGGACTATAAAGATACCAGGCGTTTCCCCCTGGAAGCTCCCTCGTGC
GCTCTCCTGTTCCGACCCTGCCGCTTACCGGATACCTGTCCGCCTTTCTCCCTTCGGGAAGCGTGGCGCT
TTCTCATAGCTCACGCTGTAGGTATCTCAGTTCGGTGTAGGTCGTTCGCTCCAAGCTGGGCTGTGTGCAC
GAACCCCCCGTTCAGCCCGACCGCTGCGCCTTATCCGGTAACTATCGTCTTGAGTCCAACCCGGTAAGAC
ACGACTTATCGCCACTGGCAGCAGCCACTGGTAACAGGATTAGCAGAGCGAGGTATGTAGGCGGTGCTAC
AGAGTTCTTGAAGTGGTGGCCTAACTACGGCTACACTAGAAGAACAGTATTTGGTATCTGCGCTCTGCTG
AAGCCAGTTACCTTCGGAAAAAGAGTTGGTAGCTCTTGATCCGGCAAACAAACCACCGCTGGTAGCGGTG
GTTTTTTTGTTTGCAAGCAGCAGATTACGCGCAGAAAAAAAGGATCTCAAGAAGATCCTTTGATCTTTTC
TACGGGGTCTGACGCTCAGTGGAACGAAAACTCACGTTAAGGGATTTTGGTCATGAGATTATCAAAAAGG
ATCTTCACCTAGATCCTTTTAAATTAAAAATGAAGTTTTAAATCAATCTAAAGTATATATGAGTAAACTT
GGTCTGACAGTTACCAATGCTTAATCAGTGAGGCACCTATCTCAGCGATCTGTCTATTTCGTTCATCCAT
AGTTGCCTGACTCCCCGTCGTGTAGATAACTACGATACGGGAGGGCTTACCATCTGGCCCCAGTGCTGCA
ATGATACCGCGAGACCCACGCTCACCGGCTCCAGATTTATCAGCAATAAACCAGCCAGCCGGAAGGGCCG
AGCGCAGAAGTGGTCCTGCAACTTTATCCGCCTCCATCCAGTCTATTAATTGTTGCCGGGAAGCTAGAGT
AAGTAGTTCGCCAGTTAATAGTTTGCGCAACGTTGTTGCCATTGCTACAGGCATCGTGGTGTCACGCTCG
TCGTTTGGTATGGCTTCATTCAGCTCCGGTTCCCAACGATCAAGGCGAGTTACATGATCCCCCATGTTGT
GCAAAAAAGCGGTTAGCTCCTTCGGTCCTCCGATCGTTGTCAGAAGTAAGTTGGCCGCAGTGTTATCACT
CATGGTTATGGCAGCACTGCATAATTCTCTTACTGTCATGCCATCCGTAAGATGCTTTTCTGTGACTGGT
GAGTACTCAACCAAGTCATTCTGAGAATAGTGTATGCGGCGACCGAGTTGCTCTTGCCCGGCGTCAATAC
GGGATAATACCGCGCCACATAGCAGAACTTTAAAAGTGCTCATCATTGGAAAACGTTCTTCGGGGCGAAA
ACTCTCAAGGATCTTACCGCTGTTGAGATCCAGTTCGATGTAACCCACTCGTGCACCCAACTGATCTTCA
GCATCTTTTACTTTCACCAGCGTTTCTGGGTGAGCAAAAACAGGAAGGCAAAATGCCGCAAAAAAGGGAA
TAAGGGCGACACGGAAATGTTGAATACTCATACTCTTCCTTTTTCAATATTATTGAAGCATTTATCAGGG
TTATTGTCTCATGAGCGGATACATATTTGAATGTATTTAGAAAAATAAACAAATAGGGGTTCCGCGCACA
TTTCCCCGAAAAGTGCCACCTGACGTCGACGGATCGGGAGATCTCCCGATCCCCTATGGTGCACTCTCAG
TACAATCTGCTCTGATGCCGCATAGTTAAGCCAGTATCTGCTCCCTGCTTGTGTGTTGGAGGTCGCTGAG
TAGTGCGCGAGCAAAATTTAAGCTACAACAAGGCAAGGCTTGACCGACAATTGCATGAAGAATCTGCTTA
GGGTTAGGCGTTTTGCGCTGCTTCGCGATGTACGGGCCAGATATACGCGTT
